>Addgene plasmid #221441 | FHpHG_mTent5c_LxxAA (L3m) | addgene full sequence | sequence record 454036 | Addgene NGS Result
ACGCGTGTAGTCTTATGCAATACTCTTGTAGTCTTGCAACATGGTAACGATGAGTTAGCAACATGCCTTA
CAAGGAGAGAAAAAGCACCGTGCATGCCGATTGGTGGAAGTAAGGTGGTACGATCGTGCCTTATTAGGAA
GGCAACAGACGGGTCTGACATGGATTGGACGAACCACTGAATTGCCGCATTGCAGAGATATTGTATTTAA
GTGCCTAGCTCGATACATAAACGGGTCTCTCTGGTTAGACCAGATCTGAGCCTGGGAGCTCTCTGGCTAA
CTAGGGAACCCACTGCTTAAGCCTCAATAAAGCTTGCCTTGAGTGCTTCAAGTAGTGTGTGCCCGTCTGT
TGTGTGACTCTGGTAACTAGAGATCCCTCAGACCCTTTTAGTCAGTGTGGAAAATCTCTAGCAGTGGCGC
CCGAACAGGGACTTGAAAGCGAAAGGGAAACCAGAGGAGCTCTCTCGACGCAGGACTCGGCTTGCTGAAG
CGCGCACGGCAAGAGGCGAGGGGCGGCGACTGGTGAGTACGCCAAAAATTTTGACTAGCGGAGGCTAGAA
GGAGAGAGATGGGTGCGAGAGCGTCAGTATTAAGCGGGGGAGAATTAGATCGCGATGGGAAAAAATTCGG
TTAAGGCCAGGGGGAAAGAAAAAATATAAATTAAAACATATAGTATGGGCAAGCAGGGAGCTAGAACGAT
TCGCAGTTAATCCTGGCCTGTTAGAAACATCAGAAGGCTGTAGACAAATACTGGGACAGCTACAACCATC
CCTTCAGACAGGATCAGAAGAACTTAGATCATTATATAATACAGTAGCAACCCTCTATTGTGTGCATCAA
AGGATAGAGATAAAAGACACCAAGGAAGCTTTAGACAAGATAGAGGAAGAGCAAAACAAAAGTAAGACCA
CCGCACAGCAAGCGGCCACTGATCTTCAGACCTGGAGGAGGAGATATGAGGGACAATTGGAGAAGTGAAT
TATATAAATATAAAGTAGTAAAAATTGAACCATTAGGAGTAGCACCCACCAAGGCAAAGAGAAGAGTGGT
GCAGAGAGAAAAAAGAGCAGTGGGAATAGGAGCTTTGTTCCTTGGGTTCTTGGGAGCAGCAGGAAGCACT
ATGGGCGCAGCGTCAATGACGCTGACGGTACAGGCCAGACAATTATTGTCTGGTATAGTGCAGCAGCAGA
ACAATTTGCTGAGGGCTATTGAGGCGCAACAGCATCTGTTGCAACTCACAGTCTGGGGCATCAAGCAGCT
CCAGGCAAGAATCCTGGCTGTGGAAAGATACCTAAAGGATCAACAGCTCCTGGGGATTTGGGGTTGCTCT
GGAAAACTCATTTGCACCACTGCTGTGCCTTGGAATGCTAGTTGGAGTAATAAATCTCTGGAACAGATTT
GGAATCACACGACCTGGATGGAGTGGGACAGAGAAATTAACAATTACACAAGCTTAATACACTCCTTAAT
TGAAGAATCGCAAAACCAGCAAGAAAAGAATGAACAAGAATTATTGGAATTAGATAAATGGGCAAGTTTG
TGGAATTGGTTTAACATAACAAATTGGCTGTGGTATATAAAATTATTCATAATGATAGTAGGAGGCTTGG
TAGGTTTAAGAATAGTTTTTGCTGTACTTTCTATAGTGAATAGAGTTAGGCAGGGATATTCACCATTATC
GTTTCAGACCCACCTCCCAACCCCGAGGGGACCCGACAGGCCCGAAGGAATAGAAGAAGAAGGTGGAGAG
AGAGACAGAGACAGATCCATTCGATTAGTGAACGGATCTCGACGGTATCGGTTAACTTTTAAAAGAAAAG
GGGGGATTGGGGGGTACAGTGCAGGGGAAAGAATAGTAGACATAATAGCAACAGACATACAAACTAAAGA
ATTACAAAAACAAATTACAAAATTCAAAATTTTATCGATACTAGTATTATGCCCAGTACATGACCTTATG
GGACTTTCCTACTTGGCAGTACATCTACGTATTAGTCATCGCTATTACCATGGTGATGCGGTTTTGGCAG
TACATCAATGGGCGTGGATAGCGGTTTGACTCACGGGGATTTCCAAGTCTCCACCCCATTGACGTCAATG
GGAGTTTGTTTTGGCACCAAAATCAACGGGACTTTCCAAAATGTCGTAACAACTCCGCCCCATTGACGCA
AATGGGCGGTAGGCGTGTACGGTGGGAGGTTTATATAAGCAGAGCTCGTTTAGTGAACCGTCAGATCGCC
TGGAGACGCCATCCACGCTGTTTTGACCTCCATAGAAGATTCTAGAGCCACCATGGACTACAAGGACGAC
GATGACAAGCTCGATGGAGGATACCCCTACGACGTGCCCGACTACGCCGCTGGAGCATACCCCTACGACG
TGCCCGACTACGCCCTGGAGGTGCTGTTCCAGGGACCCCATCACCATCACCACCACGTGAGCAAGGGCGA
GGAGCTGTTCACCGGGGTGGTGCCCATCCTGGTCGAGCTGGACGGCGACGTAAACGGCCACAAGTTCAGC
GTGTCCGGCGAGGGCGAGGGCGATGCCACCTACGGCAAGCTGACCCTGAAGTTCATCTGCACCACCGGCA
AGCTGCCCGTGCCCTGGCCCACCCTCGTGACCACCCTGACCTACGGCGTGCAGTGCTTCAGCCGCTACCC
CGACCACATGAAGCAGCACGACTTCTTCAAGTCCGCCATGCCCGAAGGCTACGTCCAGGAGCGCACCATC
TTCTTCAAGGACGACGGCAACTACAAGACCCGCGCCGAGGTGAAGTTCGAGGGCGACACCCTGGTGAACC
GCATCGAGCTGAAGGGCATCGACTTCAAGGAGGACGGCAACATCCTGGGGCACAAGCTGGAGTACAACTA
CAACAGCCACAACGTCTATATCATGGCCGACAAGCAGAAGAACGGCATCAAGGTGAACTTCAAGATCCGC
CACAACATCGAGGACGGCAGCGTGCAGCTCGCCGACCACTACCAGCAGAACACCCCCATCGGCGACGGCC
CCGTGCTGCTGCCCGACAACCACTACCTGAGCACCCAGTCCGCCCTGAGCAAAGACCCCAACGAGAAGCG
CGATCACATGGTCCTGCTGGAGTTCGTGACCGCCGCCGGGATCACTCTCGGCATGGACGAGCTGTACAAG
ATGGCAGAGGAGGGCAGCAGTACCAAGGACTCTGAGTCCTTCAGCGTGCTCAACTGGGATCAGGTTAGCC
GGCTGCACGAGGTCCTGACTGAGGTCGTGCCCATCCACGGGCGAGGCAACTTTCCAACCTTGGAGATAAC
CCTGAAGGACATTGTCCAGACTGTCCGAGGCCGGCTGGAGGAGGCAGGCATCAACGTGCAGGACGTCCGG
CTGAACGGCTCTGCAGCCGGCCACGTTTTGGTCAAAGACAACGGCTTGGGTTGCAAAGATCTGGATCTGA
TCTTTCACGTGGCTCTCCCCACAGAGGCGGAATTTCAGCTGGTGAGAGATGTGGTTCTGTGCTCCCTTCT
GAACTTTCTGCCAGAGGGCGTGAATAAGCTCAAAATCAGCCCCGTCACCCTGAAGGAGGCGTACGTGCAG
AAGCTGGTGAAGGTTTGCACAGACACAGACCGCTGGAGCCTGATTTCCCTCTCCAACAAGAACGGGAGGA
ACGTGGAGCTCAAGTTTGTCGACTCCATCCGGCGGCAGTTTGAGTTCAGCGTGGACTCTTTCCAGATCAT
CCTAGATTCTTTGCTCTTTTTCTATGACTGCTCCGGCAATCCCATCTCCGAGCATTTCCACCCCACAGTG
ATCGGGGAGAGTATGTACGGGGATTTTGAGGAAGCCTTTGACCATCTTCAGAACAGGCTGATCGCCACCA
AGAACCCTGAAGAAATCCGAGGTGGGGGTCTCCTTAAGTACAGCAACCTCCTTGTGCGGGACTTCAGGCC
TGCCGACCAGGAGGAGATCAAGACCCTGGAGCGTTACATGTGCTCCAGATTTTTCATCGACTTCCCCGAC
ATCCTGGAACAGCAGAGGAAGCTGGAGACCTACCTTCAGAACCACTTCTCGGACGAGGAGAGAAGCAAGT
ACGACTACCTCATGATTCTCCGCAGGGTTGTGAACGAGAGCACCGTGTGCCTCATGGGGCACGAACGCAG
GCAGACCCTGAACCTCATCTCTGCCGCTGCCTTGCGTGTGCTGGCAGAACAAAACATCATCCCCAGTGCC
ACCAACGTCACCTGTTACTACCAGCCAGCTCCTTACGTCAGTGATGGCAACTTCAACAACTATTACATTG
CGCACCCTCCAATTACCTACAGCCAGCCTTATCCTACATGGCTGCCCTGTAACTAATGAGTCGACAATCA
ACCTCTGGATTACAAAATTTGTGAAAGATTGACTGGTATTCTTAACTATGTTGCTCCTTTTACGCTATGT
GGATACGCTGCTTTAATGCCTTTGTATCATGCTATTGCTTCCCGTATGGCTTTCATTTTCTCCTCCTTGT
ATAAATCCTGGTTGCTGTCTCTTTATGAGGAGTTGTGGCCCGTTGTCAGGCAACGTGGCGTGGTGTGCAC
TGTGTTTGCTGACGCAACCCCCACTGGTTGGGGCATTGCCACCACCTGTCAGCTCCTTTCCGGGACTTTC
GCTTTCCCCCTCCCTATTGCCACGGCGGAACTCATCGCCGCCTGCCTTGCCCGCTGCTGGACAGGGGCTC
GGCTGTTGGGCACTGACAATTCCGTGGTGTTGTCGGGGAAATCATCGTCCTTTCCTTGGCTGCTCGCCTG
TGTTGCCACCTGGATTCTGCGCGGGACGTCCTTCTGCTACGTCCCTTCGGCCCTCAATCCAGCGGACCTT
CCTTCCCGCGGCCTGCTGCCGGCTCTGCGGCCTCTTCCGCGTCTTCGCCTTCGCCCTCAGACGAGTCGGA
TCTCCCTTTGGGCCGCCTCCCCGCCTGGTACCTTTAAGACCAATGACTTACAAGGCAGCTGTAGATCTTA
GCCACTTTTTAAAAGAAAAGGGGGGACTGGAAGGGCTAATTCACTCCCAACGAAGATAAGATCTGCTTTT
TGCTTGTACTGGGTCTCTCTGGTTAGACCAGATCTGAGCCTGGGAGCTCTCTGGCTAACTAGGGAACCCA
CTGCTTAAGCCTCAATAAAGCTTGCCTTGAGTGCTTCAAGTAGTGTGTGCCCGTCTGTTGTGTGACTCTG
GTAACTAGAGATCCCTCAGACCCTTTTAGTCAGTGTGGAAAATCTCTAGCAGTAGTAGTTCATGTCATCT
TATTATTCAGTATTTATAACTTGCAAAGAAATGAATATCAGAGAGTGAGAGGAACTTGTTTATTGCAGCT
TATAATGGTTACAAATAAAGCAATAGCATCACAAATTTCACAAATAAAGCATTTTTTTCACTGCATTCTA
GTTGTGGTTTGTCCAAACTCATCAATGTATCTTATCATGTCTGGCTCTAGCTATCCCGCCCCTAACTCCG
CCCATCCCGCCCCTAACTCCGCCCAGTTCCGCCCATTCTCCGCCCCATGGCTGACTAATTTTTTTTATTT
ATGCAGAGGCCGAGGCCGCCTCGGCCTCTGAGCTATTCCAGAAGTAGTGAGGAGGCTTTTTTGGAGGCCT
AGACTTTTGCAGAGACCAAATTCGTAATCATGTCATAGCTGTTTCCTGTGTGAAATTGTTATCCGCTCAC
AATTCCACACAACATACGAGCCGGAAGCATAAAGTGTAAAGCCTGGGGTGCCTAATGAGTGAGCTAACTC
ACATTAATTGCGTTGCGCTCACTGCCCGCTTTCCAGTCGGGAAACCTGTCGTGCCAGCTGCATTAATGAA
TCGGCCAACGCGCGGGGAGAGGCGGTTTGCGTATTGGGCGCTCTTCCGCTTCCTCGCTCACTGACTCGCT
GCGCTCGGTCGTTCGGCTGCGGCGAGCGGTATCAGCTCACTCAAAGGCGGTAATACGGTTATCCACAGAA
TCAGGGGATAACGCAGGAAAGAACATGTGAGCAAAAGGCCAGCAAAAGGCCAGGAACCGTAAAAAGGCCG
CGTTGCTGGCGTTTTTCCATAGGCTCCGCCCCCCTGACGAGCATCACAAAAATCGACGCTCAAGTCAGAG
GTGGCGAAACCCGACAGGACTATAAAGATACCAGGCGTTTCCCCCTGGAAGCTCCCTCGTGCGCTCTCCT
GTTCCGACCCTGCCGCTTACCGGATACCTGTCCGCCTTTCTCCCTTCGGGAAGCGTGGCGCTTTCTCATA
GCTCACGCTGTAGGTATCTCAGTTCGGTGTAGGTCGTTCGCTCCAAGCTGGGCTGTGTGCACGAACCCCC
CGTTCAGCCCGACCGCTGCGCCTTATCCGGTAACTATCGTCTTGAGTCCAACCCGGTAAGACACGACTTA
TCGCCACTGGCAGCAGCCACTGGTAACAGGATTAGCAGAGCGAGGTATGTAGGCGGTGCTACAGAGTTCT
TGAAGTGGTGGCCTAACTACGGCTACACTAGAAGAACAGTATTTGGTATCTGCGCTCTGCTGAAGCCAGT
TACCTTCGGAAAAAGAGTTGGTAGCTCTTGATCCGGCAAACAAACCACCGCTGGTAGCGGTGGTTTTTTT
GTTTGCAAGCAGCAGATTACGCGCAGAAAAAAAGGATCTCAAGAAGATCCTTTGATCTTTTCTACGGGGT
CTGACGCTCAGTGGAACGAAAACTCACGTTAAGGGATTTTGGTCATGAGATTATCAAAAAGGATCTTCAC
CTAGATCCTTTTAAATTAAAAATGAAGTTTTAAATCAATCTAAAGTATATATGAGTAAACTTGGTCTGAC
AGTTACCAATGCTTAATCAGTGAGGCACCTATCTCAGCGATCTGTCTATTTCGTTCATCCATAGTTGCCT
GACTCCCCGTCGTGTAGATAACTACGATACGGGAGGGCTTACCATCTGGCCCCAGTGCTGCAATGATACC
GCGAGACCCACGCTCACCGGCTCCAGATTTATCAGCAATAAACCAGCCAGCCGGAAGGGCCGAGCGCAGA
AGTGGTCCTGCAACTTTATCCGCCTCCATCCAGTCTATTAATTGTTGCCGGGAAGCTAGAGTAAGTAGTT
CGCCAGTTAATAGTTTGCGCAACGTTGTTGCCATTGCTACAGGCATCGTGGTGTCACGCTCGTCGTTTGG
TATGGCTTCATTCAGCTCCGGTTCCCAACGATCAAGGCGAGTTACATGATCCCCCATGTTGTGCAAAAAA
GCGGTTAGCTCCTTCGGTCCTCCGATCGTTGTCAGAAGTAAGTTGGCCGCAGTGTTATCACTCATGGTTA
TGGCAGCACTGCATAATTCTCTTACTGTCATGCCATCCGTAAGATGCTTTTCTGTGACTGGTGAGTACTC
AACCAAGTCATTCTGAGAATAGTGTATGCGGCGACCGAGTTGCTCTTGCCCGGCGTCAATACGGGATAAT
ACCGCGCCACATAGCAGAACTTTAAAAGTGCTCATCATTGGAAAACGTTCTTCGGGGCGAAAACTCTCAA
GGATCTTACCGCTGTTGAGATCCAGTTCGATGTAACCCACTCGTGCACCCAACTGATCTTCAGCATCTTT
TACTTTCACCAGCGTTTCTGGGTGAGCAAAAACAGGAAGGCAAAATGCCGCAAAAAAGGGAATAAGGGCG
ACACGGAAATGTTGAATACTCATACTCTTCCTTTTTCAATATTATTGAAGCATTTATCAGGGTTATTGTC
TCATGAGCGGATACATATTTGAATGTATTTAGAAAAATAAACAAATAGGGGTTCCGCGCACATTTCCCCG
AAAAGTGCCACCTGACGTCTAAGAAACCATTATTATCATGACATTAACCTATAAAAATAGGCGTATCACG
AGGCCCTTTCGTCTCGCGCGTTTCGGTGATGACGGTGAAAACCTCTGACACATGCAGCTCCCGGAGACGG
TCACAGCTTGTCTGTAAGCGGATGCCGGGAGCAGACAAGCCCGTCAGGGCGCGTCAGCGGGTGTTGGCGG
GTGTCGGGGCTGGCTTAACTATGCGGCATCAGAGCAGATTGTACTGAGAGTGCACCATATGCGGTGTGAA
ATACCGCACAGATGCGTAAGGAGAAAATACCGCATCAGGCGCCATTCGCCATTCAGGCTGCGCAACTGTT
GGGAAGGGCGATCGGTGCGGGCCTCTTCGCTATTACGCCAGCTGGCGAAAGGGGGATGTGCTGCAAGGCG
ATTAAGTTGGGTAACGCCAGGGTTTTCCCAGTCACGACGTTGTAAAACGACGGCCAGTGCCAAGCTG
Features (pLannotate 1.2.2; 27 found; start..end, strand, type, name):
      6..232     +  promoter       RSV promoter: Rous sarcoma virus enhancer/promoter
    233..413     +  LTR            5' LTR (truncated): truncated 5' long terminal repeat (LTR) from HIV-1
    460..585     +  misc_feature   HIV-1 Ψ: packaging signal of human immunodeficiency virus type 1
    569..907     +  CDS            HIV-1 gag (fragment): gag protein from human immunodeficiency virus 1; gag
   1078..1311    +  misc_feature   RRE: The Rev response element (RRE) of HIV-1 allows for Rev-dependent mRNA export from the nucleus to the cytoplasm.
   1688..1788    +  CDS            Rev (fragment): human immunodeficiency virus 1 (HIV-1) Rev protein; rev; enhances nuclear export of unspliced and incompletely spliced viral mRNAs
   1807..1923    +  misc_feature   cPPT/CTS: central polypurine tract and central termination sequence of HIV-1
   1936..2012    +  enhancer       CMV enhancer (fragment): human cytomegalovirus immediate early enhancer
   2013..2216    +  promoter       CMV promoter: human cytomegalovirus (CMV) immediate early promoter
   2299..2319    +  CDS            FLAG (fragment): FLAG® epitope tag, followed by an enterokinase cleavage site
   2437..3150    +  CDS            EGFP: EGFP is a basic (constitutively fluorescent) green fluorescent protein published in 1996, derived from Aequorea victoria. It is reported to be a rapidly-maturing weak dimer with moderate acid sensitivity.
   3151..4323    +  CDS            Tent5c: TET5C_MOUSE - Also known as Fam46c From Mus musculus (Mouse).
   4336..4924    +  misc_feature   WPRE: woodchuck hepatitis virus posttranscriptional regulatory element
   4919..5026    +  CDS            nef (fragment): NEF_SIVS4 - Experimental evidence at protein level: Swiss-Prot protein existence level 1. Interferes with TCR signaling from the cell membrane. Interacts with CD247/TCRZ (TCR zeta chain) and exert potent down- regulation of cell surface TCR/CD3 complexes. From Simian immunodeficiency virus (isolate F236/smH4) (SIV-sm) (Simian immunodeficiency virus sooty mangabey monkey).
   5051..5231    +  LTR            5' LTR (truncated): truncated 5' long terminal repeat (LTR) from HIV-1
   5303..5424    +  polyA_signal   SV40 poly(A) signal: SV40 polyadenylation signal
   5464..5599    +  rep_origin     SV40 ori: SV40 origin of replication
   5656..5672    -  protein_bind   lac operator: The lac repressor binds to the lac operator to inhibit transcription in E. coli. This inhibition can be relieved by adding lactose or isopropyl-β-D-thiogalactopyranoside (IPTG). lac repressor encoded by lacI
   5680..5710    -  promoter       lac promoter: promoter for the E. coli lac operon
   5725..5746    -  protein_bind   CAP binding site: CAP binding activates transcription in the presence of cAMP. E. coli catabolite activator protein
   5759..5851    -  CDS            lacI (fragment): lac repressor; lacI; The lac repressor binds to the lac operator to inhibit transcription in E. coli. This inhibition can be relieved by adding lactose or isopropyl-β-D-thiogalactopyranoside (IPTG).
   6034..6622    -  rep_origin     ori: high-copy-number ColE1/pMB1/pBR322/pUC origin of replication
   6793..7653    -  CDS            AmpR: β-lactamase; bla; confers resistance to ampicillin, carbenicillin, and related antibiotics
   7654..7758    -  promoter       AmpR promoter: bla
   7853..7888    +  CDS            rop (fragment): Rop protein, which maintains plasmids at low copy number; rop
   7990..8089    +  misc_feature   bom (fragment): basis of mobility region from pBR322
   8095..8249    -  CDS            lacZα (fragment): LacZα fragment of β-galactosidase; lacZ fragment
