[The description below was written by a language model from this plasmid's Addgene catalogue record and pLannotate feature annotations shown in this document.]
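Description:
FHpHG_mTent5c_LxxAA (L3m) is a mammalian expression plasmid built on the pCDH_CMV backbone, which is a third-generation-style HIV-1 lentiviral transfer vector. The 8,257 nt sequence carries an RSV promoter fused to a truncated 5' LTR, the Ψ packaging signal with a gag fragment, the RRE, the cPPT/CTS, a WPRE and a truncated 3' LTR, followed by an SV40 poly(A) signal and SV40 origin. Although these elements would in principle allow packaging into lentiviral particles, the stated use is direct transfection into cells. In bacteria the plasmid is maintained through a ColE1/pUC-type origin and selected with ampicillin via the bla gene. The catalogue lists it as low copy and propagated in a recombination-deficient strain, as is common for LTR-containing plasmids. No mammalian selection marker is annotated.

The payload is driven by the CMV immediate early enhancer/promoter and encodes mouse Tent5c (also known as Fam46c) fused at its N terminus to a composite tag of FLAG, 2xHA, an HRV 3C protease cleavage site, 6xHis and EGFP. This tag allows fluorescent visualisation, epitope detection and affinity purification with optional tag removal. The feature table detects only the FLAG fragment, EGFP and Tent5c directly. The insert carries substitutions in an LxxLL-type motif. The mutation field lists L332A and LL335-336AA, but the codon change it gives alters only the last two leucines, in keeping with the "LxxAA" name, so the status of L332 is ambiguous. The associated work concerns TENT5C as a corepressor in ligand-bound glucocorticoid receptor and estrogen receptor alpha complexes, so this mutant presumably tests the motif's role in that function, in reporter or qPCR assays.
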