Addgene plasmid #221441: FHpHG_mTent5c_LxxAA (L3m)
Purpose: Transfection into the cells for the reporter or qPCR assay.
Depositing lab: Marcos Morgan. Depositing organization: National Institute of Environmental Health Sciences (NIEHS). Publication: TENT5C functions as a corepressor in the ligand-bound glucocorticoid receptor and estrogen receptor alpha complexes. Li Y, Perera L, He RS, Baptissart M, Petrovich RM, Morgan M. FEBS J. 2025 May 27. doi: 10.1111/febs.70137. PubMed 40421654.
Backbone
  Vector backbone: pCDH_CMV
  Vector type: Mammalian Expression
Growth in bacteria
  Bacterial resistance: Ampicillin, 100 μg/mL
  Growth temperature: 37°C
  Growth strain: NEB Stable
  Copy number: Low Copy
Gene/Insert
  Gene/Insert name: Tent5c_LXXAA (L3m)
  Species: M. musculus (mouse)
  Mutation: L332A, LL335-336AA (CTC atc tct CTC CTG to CTC atc tct GCC GCT)
  Entrez Gene: Fam46c (a.k.a. DN-384L23.3, 4930431B09Rik, AI449797)
  Tag / fusion protein: FLAG-2xHA-(HRV 3C site)-6xHis-EGFP (N terminal on insert)
  Cloning method: Restriction Enzyme; 5′ cloning site BsiWI (unknown if destroyed); 3′ cloning site SacII (unknown if destroyed)
Terms and licenses: Academic/Nonprofit Terms; Industry Terms: Not Available to Industry
How to cite: FHpHG_mTent5c_LxxAA (L3m) was a gift from Marcos Morgan (Addgene plasmid # 221441 ; http://n2t.net/addgene:221441 ; RRID:Addgene_221441)
